>Addgene plasmid #140269 | pU1A-myc-T2A-tagRFP | addgene full sequence | sequence record 313673 | Addgene NGS Result
CGTTACATAACTTACGGTAAATGGCCCGCCTGGCTGACCGCCCAACGACCCCCGCCCATTGACGTCAATA
ATGACGTATGTTCCCATAGTAACGCCAATAGGGACTTTCCATTGACGTCAATGGGTGGAGTATTTACGGT
AAACTGCCCACTTGGCAGTACATCAAGTGTATCATATGCCAAGTACGCCCCCTATTGACGTCAATGACGG
TAAATGGCCCGCCTGGCATTATGCCCAGTACATGACCTTATGGGACTTTCCTACTTGGCAGTACATCTAC
GTATTAGTCATCGCTATTACCATGGTGATGCGGTTTTGGCAGTACATCAATGGGCGTGGATAGCGGTTTG
ACTCACGGGGATTTCCAAGTCTCCACCCCATTGACGTCAATGGGAGTTTGTTTTGGCACCAAAATCAACG
GGACTTTCCAAAATGTCGTAACAACTCCGCCCCATTGACGCAAATGGGCGGTAGGCGTGTACGGTGGGAG
GTCTATATAAGCAGAGCTGGTTTAGTGAACCGTCAGATCCGCTAGGGCTCTGCAGGTCGACACCATGGGA
TCCGCAGTTCCCGAGACCCGCCCTAACCACACTATTTATATCAACAACCTCAATGAGAAGATCAAGAAGG
ATGAGCTAAAAAAGTCCCTGTACGCCATCTTCTCCCAGTTTGGCCAGATCCTGGATATCCTGGTATCACG
GAGCCTGAAGATGAGGGGCCAGGCCTTTGTCATCTTCAAGGAGGTCAGCAGCGCCACCAACGCCCTGCGC
TCCATGCAGGGTTTCCCTTTCTATGACAAACCTATGCGTATCCAGTATGCCAAGACCGACTCAGATATCA
TTGCCAAGATGAAAAGATCCGAACAAAAACTCATCTCAGAAGAGGATCTGAGATCTGAAGGCAGAGGCTC
CCTCCTGACCTGCGGAGACGTGGAAGAGAACCCCGGACCAAGATCCGTGTCTAAGGGCGAAGAGCTGATT
AAGGAGAACATGCACATGAAGCTGTACATGGAGGGCACCGTGAACAACCACCACTTCAAGTGCACATCCG
AGGGCGAAGGCAAGCCCTACGAGGGCACCCAGACCATGAGAATCAAGGTGGTCGAGGGCGGCCCTCTCCC
CTTCGCCTTCGACATCCTGGCTACCAGCTTCATGTACGGCAGCAGAACCTTCATCAACCACACCCAGGGC
ATCCCCGACTTCTTTAAGCAGTCCTTCCCTGAGGGCTTCACATGGGAGAGAGTCACCACATACGAAGACG
GGGGCGTGCTGACCGCTACCCAGGACACCAGCCTCCAGGACGGCTGCCTCATCTACAACGTCAAGATCAG
AGGGGTGAACTTCCCATCCAACGGCCCTGTGATGCAGAAGAAAACACTCGGCTGGGAGGCCAACACCGAG
ATGCTGTACCCCGCTGACGGCGGCCTGGAAGGCAGAAGCGACATGGCCCTGAAGCTCGTGGGCGGGGGCC
ACCTGATCTGCAACTTCAAGACCACATACAGATCCAAGAAACCCGCTAAGAACCTCAAGATGCCCGGCGT
CTACTATGTGGACCACAGACTGGAAAGAATCAAGGAGGCCGACAAAGAGACCTACGTCGAGCAGCACGAG
GTGGCTGTGGCCAGATACTGCGACCTCCCTAGCAAACTGGGGCACAAACTTAATTAGCGGCCGCGACTCT
AGATCATAATCAGCCATACCACATTTGTAGAGGTTTTACTTGCTTTAAAAAACCTCCCACACCTCCCCCT
GAACCTGAAACATAAAATGAATGCAATTGTTGTTGTTAACTTGTTTATTGCAGCTTATAATGGTTACAAA
TAAAGCAATAGCATCACAAATTTCACAAATAAAGCATTTTTTTCACTGCATTCTAGTTGTGGTTTGTCCA
AACTCATCAATGTATCTTAAGGCGTAAATTGTAAGCGTTAATATTTTGTTAAAATTCGCGTTAAATTTTT
GTTAAATCAGCTCATTTTTTAACCAATAGGCCGAAATCGGCAAAATCCCTTATAAATCAAAAGAATAGAC
CGAGATAGGGT
[37 nt withheld, positions 2042-2078]
AAAGAACGTGGACTCCAACGTCAAAGG
[49 nt withheld, positions 2106-2154]
T
[91 nt withheld, positions 2156-2246]
G
[124 nt withheld, positions 2248-2371]
CAGGTGGCACTTTTCGGGGAAATGTGCGCGGAACCCCTATTTGTTTATTTTTCTAAATACATTCAAATAT
GTATCCGCTCATGAGACAATAACCCTGATAAATGCTTCAATAATATTGAAAAAGGAAGAGTCCTGAGGCG
GAAAGAACCAGCTGTGGAATGTGTGTCAGTTAGGGTGTGGAAAGTCCCCAGGCTCCCCAGCAGGCAGAAG
TATGCAAAGCATGCATCTCAATTAGTCAGCAACCAGGTGTGGAAAGTCCCCAGGCTCCCCAGCAGGCAGA
AGTATGCAAAGCATGCATCTCAATTAGTCAGCAACCATAGTCCCGCCCCTAACTCCGCCCATCCCGCCCC
TAACTCCGCCCAGTTCCGCCCATTCTCCGCCCCATGGCTGACTAATTTTTTTTATTTATGCAGAGGCCGA
GGCCGCCTCGGCCTCTGAGCTATTCCAGAAGTAGTGAGGAGGCTTTTTTGGAGGCCTAGGCTTTTGCAAA
GATCGATCAAGAGACAGGATGAGGATCGTTTCGCATGATTGAACAAGATGGATTGCACGCAGGTTCTCCG
GCCGCTTGGGTGGAGAGGCTATTCGGCTATGACTGGGCACAACAGACAATCGGCTGCTCTGATGCCGCCG
TGTTCCGGCTGTCAGCGCAGGGGCGCCCGGTTCTTTTTGTCAAGACCGACCTGTCCGGTGCCCTGAATGA
ACTGCAAGACGAGGCAGCGCGGCTATCGTGGCTGGCCACGACGGGCGTTCCTTGCGCAGCTGTGCTCGAC
GTTGTCACTGAAGCGGGAAGGGACTGGCTGCTATTGGGCGAAGTGCCGGGGCAGGATCTCCTGTCATCTC
ACCTTGCTCCTGCCGAGAAAGTATCCATCATGGCTGATGCAATGCGGCGGCTGCATACGCTTGATCCGGC
TACCTGCCCATTCGACCACCAAGCGAAACATCGCATCGAGCGAGCACGTACTCGGATGGAAGCCGGTCTT
GTCGATCAGGATGATCTGGACGAAGAGCATCAGGGGCTCGCGCCAGCCGAACTGTTCGCCAGGCTCAAGG
CGAGCATGCCCGACGGCGAGGATCTCGTCGTGACCCATGGCGATGCCTGCTTGCCGAATATCATGGTGGA
AAATGGCCGCTTTTCTGGATTCATCGACTGTGGCCGGCTGGGTGTGGCGGACCGCTATCAGGACATAGCG
TTGGCTACCCGTGATATTGCTGAAGAGCTTGGCGGCGAATGGGCTGACCGCTTCCTCGTGCTTTACGGTA
TCGCCGCTCCCGATTCGCAGCGCATCGCCTTCTATCGCCTTCTTGACGAGTTCTTCTGAGCGGGACTCTG
GGGTTCGAAATGACCGACCAAGCGACGCCCAACCTGCCATCACGAGATTTCGATTCCACCGCCGCCTTCT
ATGAAAGGTTGGGCTTCGGAATCGTTTTCCGGGACGCCGGCTGGATGATCCTCCAGCGCGGGGATCTCAT
GCTGGAGTTCTTCGCCCACCCTAGGGGGAGGCTAACTGAAACACGGAAGGAGACAATACCGGAAGGAACC
CGCGCTATGACGGCAATAAAAAGACAGAATAAAACGCACGGTGTTGGGTCGTTTGTTCATAAACGCGGGG
TTCGGTCCCAGGGCTGGCACTCTGTCGATACCCCACCGAGACCCCATTGGGGCCAATACGCCCGCGTTTC
TTCCTTTTCCCCACCCCACCCCCCAAGTTCGGGTGAAGGCCCAGGGCTCGCAGCCAACGTCGGGGCGGCA
GGCCCTGCCATAGCCTCAGGTTACTCATATATACTTTAGATTGATTTAAAACTTCATTTTTAATTTAAAA
GGATCTAGGTGAAGATCCTTTTTGATAATCTCATGACCAAAATCCCTTAACGTGAGTTTTCGTTCCACTG
AGCGTCAGACCCCGTAGAAAAGATCAAAGGATCTTCTTGAGATCCTTTTTTTCTGCGCGTAATCTGCTGC
TTGCAAACAAAAAAACCACCGCTACCAGCGGTGGTTTGTTTGCCGGATCAAGAGCTACCAACTCTTTTTC
CGAAGGTAACTGGCTTCAGCAGAGCGCAGATACCAAATACTGTTCTTCTAGTGTAGCCGTAGTTAGGCCA
CCACTTCAAGAACTCTGTAGCACCGCCTACATACCTCGCTCTGCTAATCCTGTTACCAGTGGCTGCTGCC
AGTGGCGATAAGTCGTGTCTTACCGGGTTGGACTCAAGACGATAGTTACCGGATAAGGCGCAGCGGTCGG
GCTGAACGGGGGGTTCGTGCACACAGCCCAGCTTGGAGCGAACGACCTACACCGAACTGAGATACCTACA
GCGTGAGCTATGAGAAAGCGCCACGCTTCCCGAAGGGAGAAAGGCGGACAGGTATCCGGTAAGCGGCAGG
GTCGGAACAGGAGAGCGCACGAGGGAGCTTCCAGGGGGAAACGCCTGGTATCTTTATAGTCCTGTCGGGT
TTCGCCACCTCTGACTTGAGCGTCGATTTTTGTGATGCTCGTCAGGGGGGCGGAGCCTATGGAAAAACGC
CAGCAACGCGGCCTTTTTACGGTTCCTGGCCTTTTGCTGGCCTTTTGCTCACATGTTCTTTCCTGCGTTA
TCCCCTGATTCTGTGGATAACCGTATTACCGCCATGCATTAGTTATTAATAGTAATCAATTACGGGGTCA
TTAGTTCATAGCCCATATATGGAGTTCCG
Features (pLannotate 1.2.2; 16 found; start..end, strand, type, name):
      1..304     +  enhancer       CMV enhancer: human cytomegalovirus immediate early enhancer
    305..508     +  promoter       CMV promoter: human cytomegalovirus (CMV) immediate early promoter
    564..905     +  CDS            SNRPA (fragment): SNRPA_HUMAN - Experimental evidence at protein level: Swiss-Prot protein existence level 1. Component of the spliceosomal U1 snRNP, which is essential for recognition of the pre-mRNA 5' splice-site and the subsequent assembly of the spliceosome. U1 snRNP is the first snRNP to interact with pre-mRNA. This interaction is required for the subsequent binding of U2 snRNP and the U4/U6/U5 tri-snRNP. SNRPA binds stem loop II of U1 snRNA. In a snRNP-free form (SF-A) may be involved in coupled pre-mRNA splicing and polyadenylation process. May bind preferentially to the 5'-UGCAC-3' motif on RNAs. From
    924..946     +  CDS            P2A (fragment): 2A peptide from porcine teschovirus-1 polyprotein Eukaryotic ribosomes fail to insert a peptide bond between the Gly and Pro residues, yielding separate polypeptides.
    957..1665    +  CDS            TagRFP (fragment): monomeric derivative of red fluorescent protein from Entacmaea quadricolor (Merzlyak et al., 2007) mammalian codon-optimized
   1682..1765    +  CDS            large T antigen (fragment): large T antigen from SV40 (simian virus 40)
   1788..1909    +  polyA_signal   SV40 poly(A) signal: SV40 polyadenylation signal
   1943..2371    -  rep_origin     f1 ori (sequence partly withheld): f1 bacteriophage origin of replication; arrow indicates direction of (+) strand synthesis
   2398..2502    +  promoter       AmpR promoter: bla
   2504..2861    +  promoter       SV40 promoter: SV40 enhancer and early promoter
   2896..3690    +  CDS            NeoR/KanR: aminoglycoside phosphotransferase from Tn5; aph(3')-II (or nptII); confers resistance to neomycin, kanamycin, and G418 (Geneticin®)
   3711..3863    +  CDS            ble (fragment): BLE_KLEPN - Experimental evidence at protein level: Swiss-Prot protein existence level 1. Binding protein with a strong affinity to the bleomycin family of antibiotics. Binds to CL990; an antimitotic-antibiotic compound. From Klebsiella pneumoniae.
   3922..3969    +  polyA_signal   HSV TK poly(A) signal: herpes simplex virus thymidine kinase polyadenylation signal (Cole and Stacy, 1985)
   4060..4076    -  polyA_signal   bGH poly(A) signal (fragment): bovine growth hormone polyadenylation signal
   4298..4886    +  rep_origin     ori: high-copy-number ColE1/pMB1/pBR322/pUC origin of replication
   5001..5060    +  enhancer       CMV enhancer (fragment): human cytomegalovirus immediate early enhancer
