[The description below was written by a language model from this plasmid's Addgene catalogue record and pLannotate feature annotations shown in this document.]
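Description:
pU1A-myc-T2A-tagRFP is a 5,060 nt mammalian expression plasmid built on the Clontech pIRES2 DsRed-Express backbone. It was made by inserting the coding sequence of a truncated human U1A (SNRPA) between the SalI and BamHI sites of a parental myc-T2A-tagRFP vector. It replicates in E. coli at high copy from a ColE1/pUC-type origin and also carries an f1 origin. A single NeoR/KanR (Tn5 aminoglycoside phosphotransferase) gene sits behind tandem bacterial (bla-type) and SV40 early promoters and ends in an HSV TK polyadenylation signal. This one marker gives kanamycin resistance in bacteria and G418 selection in mammalian cells.

The payload is one open reading frame driven by the CMV immediate-early enhancer and promoter and terminated by the SV40 poly(A) signal. The annotated SNRPA fragment is roughly 340 nt, consistent with a truncated form of U1A, the U1 snRNP component that binds stem-loop II of U1 snRNA. According to the catalogue it is followed by a C-terminal myc epitope and a T2A sequence. The automated annotation labels only a short 2A-like stretch here, as a P2A fragment, and does not call the myc tag. TagRFP, a monomeric red fluorescent protein, comes next. The 2A element causes ribosomal skipping, so U1A-myc and TagRFP are produced as separate polypeptides from one transcript and red fluorescence reports which cells express the protein. A short SV40 large T antigen fragment annotated just after TagRFP may be a nuclear localization sequence, but the record does not say so.

The stated purpose is expression of truncated U1A in mammalian cells. It is listed as a synthetic biology construct and is associated with work on synthetic mRNA devices that detect proteins in mammalian cells.
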