Addgene plasmid #140269: pU1A-myc-T2A-tagRFP
Purpose: Expresses truncated U1A in mammalian cells
Depositing lab: Hirohide Saito. Publication: Synthetic mRNA devices that detect endogenous proteins and distinguish mammalian cells. Kawasaki S, Fujita Y, Nagaike T, Tomita K, Saito H. Nucleic Acids Res. 2017 May 19. doi: 10.1093/nar/gkx298. PubMed 28525643.
Backbone
  Vector backbone: pIRES2 DsRed-Express
  Backbone manufacturer: Clontech
  Vector type: Mammalian Expression, Synthetic Biology
  Selectable markers: Neomycin (select with G418)
Growth in bacteria
  Bacterial resistance: Kanamycin, 50 μg/mL
  Growth temperature: 37°C
  Growth strain: DH5alpha
  Copy number: High Copy
Gene/Insert
  Gene/Insert name: Truncated U1A
  Species: H. sapiens (human)
  Promoter: CMV
  Tag / fusion protein: myc-T2A-tagRFP (C terminal on insert)
  Cloning method: Restriction Enzyme; 5′ cloning site SalI (not destroyed); 3′ cloning site BamHI (not destroyed)
  Sequencing primers: 5′ CMV Forward; 3′ CTTTATTTGTAACCATTATAAGCTGC
Terms and licenses: Academic/Nonprofit Terms; Industry Terms: Not Available to Industry
Depositor comments: CDS of Truncated U1A was inserted between SalI and BamHI sites of pTAPmyc-T2A-tagRFP (ID: 140278).
How to cite: pU1A-myc-T2A-tagRFP was a gift from Hirohide Saito (Addgene plasmid # 140269 ; http://n2t.net/addgene:140269 ; RRID:Addgene_140269)
